Addgene plasmid #209930: pAAV-VTKS4-Chrimson-mRuby
Purpose: Cre- and Flp-dependent transgene expression (CRE-ON / FLP-ON) of mRuby-tagged Chrimson in neurons under the control of the hSyn1 promoter.
Depositing lab: Jessica Cardin. Depositing organization: Yale University.
Backbone
  Vector backbone: pAAV
  Backbone size w/o insert (bp): 5622
  Total vector size (bp): 7397
  Vector type: Mammalian Expression, AAV, Cre/Lox, CRISPR
Growth in bacteria
  Bacterial resistance: Ampicillin, 100 μg/mL
  Growth temperature: 37°C
  Growth strain: NEB Stable
  Copy number: High Copy
Gene/Insert
  Gene/Insert name: Chrimson-mRuby
  Species: M. musculus (mouse)
  Insert size (bp): 1775
  Promoter: hSyn
  Cloning method: Restriction Enzyme; 5′ cloning site EcoRI (unknown if destroyed); 3′ cloning site HindII (unknown if destroyed)
  Sequencing primers: 5′ aacgcgccactagtGAATTC; 3′ ctagcgccaccactagtaAAGC
Terms and licenses: Academic/Nonprofit Terms; Industry Terms: Not Available to Industry
Depositor comments: based on construct from Pouchelon et al Cell Rep Methods. 2022 May 26;2(6):10022 https://doi.org/10.1016/j.crmeth.2022.100225
How to cite: pAAV-VTKS4-Chrimson-mRuby was a gift from Jessica Cardin (Addgene plasmid # 209930 ; http://n2t.net/addgene:209930 ; RRID:Addgene_209930)
