[The description below was written by a language model from this plasmid's Addgene catalogue record and pLannotate feature annotations shown in this document.]
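Description:
pAAV-VTKS4-Chrimson-mRuby is an adeno-associated virus transfer plasmid for intersectional, neuron-restricted expression of a red-shifted opsin. It requires both Cre and Flp recombinases to switch the transgene on (CRE-ON / FLP-ON). The plasmid is about 7.4 kb and is maintained in bacteria through a high-copy ColE1/pUC-type origin with ampicillin resistance (AmpR/bla); an f1 origin is also present. AAV2 inverted terminal repeats flank the expression cassette so that it can be packaged into recombinant AAV. The right ITR is annotated in full, while only short fragments of the left ITR were detected.

The human synapsin I (hSyn) promoter is followed by a transcriptional stop cassette bounded by two same-orientation minimal FRT sites. This cassette contains several polyadenylation signals (synthetic, hGH, HSV TK and a bGH fragment), and Flp excises it to allow read-through. Downstream, the coding sequence lies in the antisense orientation within a double-floxed inverted (DIO/FLEx) arrangement of paired lox2272 and loxP sites. Cre recombination flips it into the sense orientation and locks it there. The inverted payload is annotated as ChrimsonR, the K176R fast-closing variant of the Chlamydomonas noctigama channelrhodopsin, fused to mRuby2 and followed by a fragment of the Kv2.1 (Kcnb1) potassium channel. Fragments of this kind are commonly used as a somatic targeting motif, although the record does not state that purpose. A WPRE and a bGH poly(A) signal complete the transcript.

The catalogue lists mouse as the insert species and CRISPR among the vector types, but no annotated feature supports either entry. The depositor notes that the design derives from a previously published construct. It is suited to optogenetic activation and red fluorescent labelling of neurons defined by co-expression of Cre and Flp.
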