Features (pLannotate 1.2.2; 28 found; start..end, strand, type, name):
     19..46      +  repeat_region  AAV2 ITR (fragment): inverted terminal repeat of adeno-associated virus serotype 2 inverted
     75..102     +  repeat_region  AAV2 ITR (fragment): inverted terminal repeat of adeno-associated virus serotype 2 inverted
    165..612     +  promoter       hSyn promoter: human synapsin I promoter; confers neuron-specific expression (Kügler et al., 2003)
    636..669     +  protein_bind   FRT (minimal): supports FLP-mediated excision but not integration (Turan and Bode, 2011) FLP recombinase from the Saccharomyces cerevisiae 2μ plasmid
    715..763     +  polyA_signal   poly(A) signal: synthetic polyadenylation signal
    772..1248    +  polyA_signal   hGH poly(A) signal: human growth hormone polyadenylation signal
   1327..1375    +  polyA_signal   HSV TK poly(A) signal: herpes simplex virus thymidine kinase polyadenylation signal (Cole and Stacy, 1985)
   1466..1482    -  polyA_signal   bGH poly(A) signal (fragment): bovine growth hormone polyadenylation signal
   1535..1568    +  protein_bind   FRT (minimal): supports FLP-mediated excision but not integration (Turan and Bode, 2011) FLP recombinase from the Saccharomyces cerevisiae 2μ plasmid
   1575..1608    +  protein_bind   lox2272: Cre-mediated recombination occurs in the 8-bp core sequence (GGATACTT). lox2272 sites are compatible with each other, but incompatible with loxP or loxN sites (Lee and Saito, 1988). Cre recombinase
   1609..1658    -  intron         β-globin intron (fragment): internally truncated intron from human β-globin
   1659..1692    +  protein_bind   loxP: Cre-mediated recombination occurs in the 8-bp core sequence (GCATACAT). Cre recombinase
   1716..1937    -  CDS            Kcnb1 (fragment): KCNB1_RAT - Experimental evidence at protein level: Swiss-Prot protein existence level 1. Voltage-gated potassium channel that mediates transmembrane potassium transport in excitable membranes, primarily in the brain, but also in the pancreas and cardiovascular system. Contributes to the regulation of the action potential (AP) repolarization, duration and frequency of repetitive AP firing in neurons, muscle cells and endocrine cells and plays a role in homeostatic attenuation of electrical excitability throughout the brain (PubMed:10024359, PubMed:10618149, PubMed:12451110, PubMed:17379638, Pu
   1920..2630    -  CDS            mRuby2: mRuby2 is a basic (constitutively fluorescent) red fluorescent protein published in 2012, derived from Entacmaea quadricolor. It has moderate acid sensitivity.
   2643..3692    -  CDS            ChrimsonR: red light-drivable channelrhodopsin from Chlamydomonas noctigama (Klapoetke et al., 2014) K176R mutant with accelerated closing kinetics
   3721..3754    -  protein_bind   lox2272: Cre-mediated recombination occurs in the 8-bp core sequence (GGATACTT). lox2272 sites are compatible with each other, but incompatible with loxP or loxN sites (Lee and Saito, 1988). Cre recombinase
   3755..3804    -  intron         β-globin intron (fragment): internally truncated intron from human β-globin
   3805..3838    -  protein_bind   loxP: Cre-mediated recombination occurs in the 8-bp core sequence (GCATACAT). Cre recombinase
   3847..4435    +  misc_feature   WPRE: woodchuck hepatitis virus posttranscriptional regulatory element
   4443..4667    +  polyA_signal   bGH poly(A) signal: bovine growth hormone polyadenylation signal
   4669..4809    +  repeat_region  AAV2 ITR: inverted terminal repeat of adeno-associated virus serotype 2 inverted
   4814..4865    -  misc_feature   bom (fragment): basis of mobility region from pBR322
   4884..5339    +  rep_origin     f1 ori (sequence partly withheld): f1 bacteriophage origin of replication; arrow indicates direction of (+) strand synthesis
   5340..5389    -  misc_feature   bom (fragment): basis of mobility region from pBR322
   5491..5526    -  CDS            rop (fragment): Rop protein, which maintains plasmids at low copy number; rop
   5621..5725    +  promoter       AmpR promoter: bla
   5726..6586    +  CDS            AmpR: β-lactamase; bla; confers resistance to ampicillin, carbenicillin, and related antibiotics
   6757..7345    +  rep_origin     ori: high-copy-number ColE1/pMB1/pBR322/pUC origin of replication
>Addgene plasmid #209930 | pAAV-VTKS4-Chrimson-mRuby | addgene full sequence | sequence record 414075 | Addgene NGS Result
CACATGTCCTGCAGGCAGCTGCGCGCTCGCTCGCTCACTGAGGCCGCCCGGGCGTCGGGCGACCTTTGGT
CGCCCGGCCTCAGTGAGCGAGCGAGCGCGCAGAGAGGGAGTGGCCAACTCCATCACTAGGGGTTCCTGCT
AGACTGCAGAGGGCCCTGCGTATGAGTGCAAGTGGGTTTTAGGACCAGGATGAGGCGGGGTGGGGGTGCC
TACCTGACGACCGACCCCGACCCACTGGACAAGCACCCAACCCCCATTCCCCAAATTGCGCATCCCCTAT
CAGAGAGGGGGAGGGGAAACAGGATGCGGCGAGGCGCGTGCGCACTGCCAGCTTCAGCACCGCGGACAGT
GCCTTCGCCCCCGCCTGGCGGCGCGCGCCACCGCCGCCTCAGCACTGAAGGCGCGCTGACGTCACTCGCC
GGTCCCCCGCAAACTCCCCTTCCCGGCCACCTTGGTCGCGTCCGCGCCGCCGCCGGCCCAGCCGGACCGC
ACCACGCGAGGCGCGAGATAGGGGGGCACGGGCGCGACCATCTGCGCTGCGGCGCCGGCGACTCAGCGCT
GCCTCAGTCTGCGGTGGGCAGCGGAGGAGTCGTGTCGTGCCTGAGAGCGCAGTCAGATATCGTTTAAACT
CCGGAGAAGTTCCTATTCTCTAGAAAGTATAGGAACTTCCCTCAGCACCATGGCTAGCGGCAGCCTCGGA
GTTTGAATAGATAGAATAAAATATCTTTATTTTCATTCCATCTGTGTGTTGGTTTTTTGTGTGAGATCTA
CGGGTGGCATCCCTGTGACCCCTCCCCAGTGCCTCTCCTGGCCCTGGAAGTTGCCACTCCAGTGCCCACC
AGCCTTGTCCTAATAAAATTAAGTTGCATCATTTTGTCTGACTAGGTGTCCTTCTATAATATTATGGGGT
GGAGGGGGGTGGTATGGAGCAAGGGGCAAGTTGGGAAGACAACCTGTAGGGCCTGCGGGGTCTATTGGGA
ACCAAGCTGGAGTGCAGTGGCACAATCTTGGCTCACTGCAATCTCCGCCTCCTGGGTTCAAGCGATTCTC
CTGCCTCAGGCTCCCGAGTTGTTGGGATTCCAGGCATGCATGACCAGGCTCAGCTAATTTTTGTTTTTTT
GGTAGAGACGGGGTTTCACCATATTGGCCAGGCTGGTCTCCAACTCCTAATCTCAGGTGATCTACCCACC
TTGGCCTCCCAAATTGCTGGGATTACAGGCGTGAACCACTGCTCCCTTCCCTGTCCTTCTGCCTCAGCTA
ATTGAGTAGGGGGGAGGCTAACTGAAACACGGAAGGAGACAATACCGGAAGGAACCCGCGCTATGACGGC
AATAAAAAGACAGAATAAAACGCACGGGTGTTGGGTCGTTTGTTCATAAACGCGGGGTTCGGTCCCAGGG
CTGGCACTCTGTCGATACCCCACCGAGACCCCATTGGGGCCAATACGCCCGCGTTTCTTCCTTTTCCCCA
CCCCACCCCCCAAGTTCGGGTGAAGGCCCAGGGCTCGCAGCCAACGTCGGGGCGGCAGGCCGTGGAAGTT
CCTATTCTCTAGAAAGTATAGGAACTTCACCGGAATAACTTCGTATAGGATACTTTATACGAAGTTATGC
AGAATGGTAGCTGGATTGTAGCTGCTATTAGCAATATGAAACCTCTTAATAACTTCGTATAGCATACATT
ATACGAAGTTATAACGCGCCACTAGTGAATTCTTAGAATCTGGTGGCTTCAGGGAAGTCCGTGGCACAGC
TGATGAAGCTGTCAATGCTGGACATGCTCCGCATGTCGATGACGCCCTCCGTGCGTGCGGGCAGAGGGGC
CACGGGGCTGGGCATGCTGCTCATCTCCAGCTCCTCTGGAGGCTTGCTCTGCGGGGCCATCTCCTTGGTG
TTGAGGATGGGCTGGGACTGCTCTAGGGCCTTGTACAGCTCGTCCATCCCACCACCAAGCCCGGCGAACT
TGGCAACTGCGTGTTCGCGTTGTACTACGAACATTTCATTGTCACTTTCCTCTAACCTTTCCAGGCGGTG
ATCAACGGCATGGATACCGGGCATCTTGATGTTCCCGACGGTCTTTTTTGACCTGTAAGTTGTTACGAAA
GAGCAAGACAGATGGCCACCACCATCAACTTTCAGTGCCATATGAGTGTATCCCCTCAGACCACCATCTG
CTGGATACATCATCTCTGTATTAGGCTCCCAACCCTTGGTCTTCTTCTGCATCACGGGACCATTGGAGGG
AAAGTTTACCCCTCTGACTTGGACGTGGTAAACGAGACAGCCATCCTCAAGGCTGGTGTCCTGCATGACG
GTGACGACTCCACCATCTTCGTATCTCGTAACTCTTTCCCAAGTAAAACCCTCAGGAAAGGACTGTTTAA
AGAAATCAGGAATGCCTTTCGGGTACTTGATAAAAGTACGGCTGCCATACATGAACGACGTGGCAAGAAT
GTCAAAGGCAAATGGCAGGGGTCCTCCCTCGATGACTTTGATCCTCATGGTTTGAGTTCCCATGTACGGA
TTGCCTTCTCCTTCACCTGTGCATTTGAATTGGTGGCCGTTGACCGAACCTTCCATGACCACCTTCATAC
GCATATTTTCCTTGATCAGCTCTTCGCCCTTAGACACCATTACCGGTGCCGCCACTGTGTCCTCGTCCTC
CTCCTCCACGAACTCTTCCACTTCCACCTCCTCGCCTCCGATCTCCATCTTGGTGGTCTTCCGGATGTCG
CCGTGGATCAGGATGTGCTCGTGGATCTTGATCCTCAGGTGGTGGGCCAGGAAGGTCCAAAACTCCTTGG
CGATGATGTCGCAGATGCTGTGGCCGATGCTGTTGGCGTAAGGGCTCAGCTTCAGCAGTCCTTCTGGTCC
CACTGCCCAGAGGATTGGGTAGCTGCCCCAAGAGGCGAAGTAAGCGTAGGCCATCAGCTTCACGACCATG
CGGCAATGGCCTTTAGGCACGCTGTGGTTGGCTTCCACGTAGCACTTGGCGGCCTGGAAGTACATGTAGC
CGCCGTAGATGCAAGACACGATATACAGCAGCCACTTGAGCCAATCGGTAGCCAGTCCTGCGGCCATGCC
GAACACGATCATTCCCACGCAAGACACGATCAGGCCCATGGTCCGCTTGCTGTAGTCGTTCTTCAGGCCG
CTCAGGTTGCTCAGTCTGATCAGGATCACGGGGCAAGACAGCAGCCACTCGAAGTAGCGCAGGCAATAGG
CGTGGTTGCCGGTAGACAGGTACACTGTGGCGGGGCTGCTGAACTCCTTGAAGATCTCCAGGGTCACGAA
CAGCACCTCGACGCAACAGACGTAGACCTCCTCCCAACCGCAAGTGGCCTTCCAGGCGCTGAAGCCGTAG
AATGTCAGCAGGGCGATGGCGATGCTGAAAGCAATCCACTGGCAGACCTGGGCGCCGATCTTTTCTCCTG
GTGTGCCTCTGCTGTGCAGCCAAGCCTGCTTCTTCTCCACTCCCACGACCAGGTAGCCGCCTGTGGCCTC
CACGAAGCAATATCCGTATCCGGCGTCGCTCAGTCCGTAAGAAGGGTCACACCACCACTCGGTGCTGAAG
CACTCGCCTGTAGGTGTCATTCCTCCACAGCCCATGTCCTCGTGGTGGTAGGGGTTAGGCCAAGGGTTGA
TGCCTCCGGCGGCAAACAGAGATCTGGTGGCGCTGCTGATCAGCTCAGCCATGGTAAGCTTTACTAGTGG
TGGCGCTAGCATAACTTCGTATAAAGTATCCTATACGAAGTTATTTGCCTTAACCCAGAAATTATCACTG
TTATTCTTTAGAATGGTGCAAAGAATAACTTCGTATAATGTATGCTATACGAAGTTATGGCGCGCCAATC
AACCTCTGGATTACAAAATTTGTGAAAGATTGACTGGTATTCTTAACTATGTTGCTCCTTTTACGCTATG
TGGATACGCTGCTTTAATGCCTTTGTATCATGCTATTGCTTCCCGTATGGCTTTCATTTTCTCCTCCTTG
TATAAATCCTGGTTGCTGTCTCTTTATGAGGAGTTGTGGCCCGTTGTCAGGCAACGTGGCGTGGTGTGCA
CTGTGTTTGCTGACGCAACCCCCACTGGTTGGGGCATTGCCACCACCTGTCAGCTCCTTTCCGGGACTTT
CGCTTTCCCCCTCCCTATTGCCACGGCGGAACTCATCGCCGCCTGCCTTGCCCGCTGCTGGACAGGGGCT
CGGCTGTTGGGCACTGACAATTCCGTGGTGTTGTCGGGGAAGCTGACGTCCTTTCCATGGCTGCTCGCCT
GTGTTGCCACCTGGATTCTGCGCGGGACGTCCTTCTGCTACGTCCCTTCGGCCCTCAATCCAGCGGACCT
TCCTTCCCGCGGCCTGCTGCCGGCTCTGCGGCCTCTTCCGCGTCTTCGCCTTCGCCCTCAGACGAGTCGG
ATCTCCCTTTGGGCCGCCTCCCCGCCTGGATCCTGTGCCTTCTAGTTGCCAGCCATCTGTTGTTTGCCCC
TCCCCCGTGCCTTCCTTGACCCTGGAAGGTGCCACTCCCACTGTCCTTTCCTAATAAAATGAGGAAATTG
CATCGCATTGTCTGAGTAGGTGTCATTCTATTCTGGGGGGTGGGGTGGGGCAGGACAGCAAGGGGGAGGA
TTGGGAAGACAATAGCAGGCATGCTGGGGATGCGGTGGGCTCTATGGCAGGAACCCCTAGTGATGGAGTT
GGCCACTCCCTCTCTGCGCGCTCGCTCGCTCACTGAGGCCGGGCGACCAAAGGTCGCCCGACGCCCGGGC
TTTGCCCGGGCGGCCTCAGTGAGCGAGCGAGCGCGCAGCTGCCTGCAGGGGCGCCTGATGCGGTATTTTC
TCCTTACGCATCTGTGCGGTATTTCACACCGCATA
[95 nt withheld, positions 4866-4960]
T
[46 nt withheld, positions 4962-5007]
C
[141 nt withheld, positions 5009-5149]
CCTTTGACGTTGGAGTCCACGTTCTTT
[37 nt withheld, positions 5177-5213]
ACTCTATCTCGGGCTATTCTTTTGATTTATAAGGGATTTTGCCGATTTCGGTCTATTGGTTAAAAAATGA
GCTGATTTAACAAAAATTTAACGCGAATTTTAACAAAATATTAACGTTTACAATTTTATGGTGCACTCTC
AGTACAATCTGCTCTGATGCCGCATAGTTAAGCCAGCCCCGACACCCGCCAACACCCGCTGACGCGCCCT
GACGGGCTTGTCTGCTCCCGGCATCCGCTTACAGACAAGCTGTGACCGTCTCCGGGAGCTGCATGTGTCA
GAGGTTTTCACCGTCATCACCGAAACGCGCGAGACGAAAGGGCCTCGTGATACGCCTATTTTTATAGGTT
AATGTCATGATAATAATGGTTTCTTAGACGTCAGGTGGCACTTTTCGGGGAAATGTGCGCGGAACCCCTA
TTTGTTTATTTTTCTAAATACATTCAAATATGTATCCGCTCATGAGACAATAACCCTGATAAATGCTTCA
ATAATATTGAAAAAGGAAGAGTATGAGTATTCAACATTTCCGTGTCGCCCTTATTCCCTTTTTTGCGGCA
TTTTGCCTTCCTGTTTTTGCTCACCCAGAAACGCTGGTGAAAGTAAAAGATGCTGAAGATCAGTTGGGTG
CACGAGTGGGTTACATCGAACTGGATCTCAACAGCGGTAAGATCCTTGAGAGTTTTCGCCCCGAAGAACG
TTTTCCAATGATGAGCACTTTTAAAGTTCTGCTATGTGGCGCGGTATTATCCCGTATTGACGCCGGGCAA
GAGCAACTCGGTCGCCGCATACACTATTCTCAGAATGACTTGGTTGAGTACTCACCAGTCACAGAAAAGC
ATCTTACGGATGGCATGACAGTAAGAGAATTATGCAGTGCTGCCATAACCATGAGTGATAACACTGCGGC
CAACTTACTTCTGACAACGATCGGAGGACCGAAGGAGCTAACCGCTTTTTTGCACAACATGGGGGATCAT
GTAACTCGCCTTGATCGTTGGGAACCGGAGCTGAATGAAGCCATACCAAACGACGAGCGTGACACCACGA
TGCCTGTAGCAATGGCAACAACGTTGCGCAAACTATTAACTGGCGAACTACTTACTCTAGCTTCCCGGCA
ACAATTAATAGACTGGATGGAGGCGGATAAAGTTGCAGGACCACTTCTGCGCTCGGCCCTTCCGGCTGGC
TGGTTTATTGCTGATAAATCTGGAGCCGGTGAGCGTGGGTCTCGCGGTATCATTGCAGCACTGGGGCCAG
ATGGTAAGCCCTCCCGTATCGTAGTTATCTACACGACGGGGAGTCAGGCAACTATGGATGAACGAAATAG
ACAGATCGCTGAGATAGGTGCCTCACTGATTAAGCATTGGTAACTGTCAGACCAAGTTTACTCATATATA
CTTTAGATTGATTTAAAACTTCATTTTTAATTTAAAAGGATCTAGGTGAAGATCCTTTTTGATAATCTCA
TGACCAAAATCCCTTAACGTGAGTTTTCGTTCCACTGAGCGTCAGACCCCGTAGAAAAGATCAAAGGATC
TTCTTGAGATCCTTTTTTTCTGCGCGTAATCTGCTGCTTGCAAACAAAAAAACCACCGCTACCAGCGGTG
GTTTGTTTGCCGGATCAAGAGCTACCAACTCTTTTTCCGAAGGTAACTGGCTTCAGCAGAGCGCAGATAC
CAAATACTGTTCTTCTAGTGTAGCCGTAGTTAGGCCACCACTTCAAGAACTCTGTAGCACCGCCTACATA
CCTCGCTCTGCTAATCCTGTTACCAGTGGCTGCTGCCAGTGGCGATAAGTCGTGTCTTACCGGGTTGGAC
TCAAGACGATAGTTACCGGATAAGGCGCAGCGGTCGGGCTGAACGGGGGGTTCGTGCACACAGCCCAGCT
TGGAGCGAACGACCTACACCGAACTGAGATACCTACAGCGTGAGCTATGAGAAAGCGCCACGCTTCCCGA
AGGGAGAAAGGCGGACAGGTATCCGGTAAGCGGCAGGGTCGGAACAGGAGAGCGCACGAGGGAGCTTCCA
GGGGGAAACGCCTGGTATCTTTATAGTCCTGTCGGGTTTCGCCACCTCTGACTTGAGCGTCGATTTTTGT
GATGCTCGTCAGGGGGGCGGAGCCTATGGAAAAACGCCAGCAACGCGGCCTTTTTACGGTTCCTGGCCTT
TTGCTGGCCTTTTGCT
